>Addgene plasmid #18593 | T4 Lysozyme A134S WT* | addgene partial sequence | sequence record 24378 | 3primeUP
GCNANTGAAAAAGCCCGCTCATTAGGCGGGCTCAGATCTGCTCATGTTTGACAGCTTATCATCGATAAGC
TTCGGCAATAAATTCTTGATATGTTTTCATATGTTTCCTTTAAATATTTTAATTAGTAATTGTCTATTCA
AGTAATTGTGAATATACTATCACAATTCCAAGAGAAAGTAAACAGCTTTATAGATTTTTATACGCGTCCC
AAGTGCCAGTTCTAAACGTTGTAATGACTCGTTTTGCGCGATTAGGTGTTTGATTATACCATCTACTTTT
AGATAAGTTAACTGCTGCTTCATCCCAGCGTTTTTGTTGAAGCATACGTAAAGAGTTAGTAAATCCTGCC
ACACCGGTTTCTCCCATTTGGAAAACCATATTAATCAATGCAGCGCGACGAACCGCATCAAGAGAATCAT
AAACCGGTTTTAATTTAGCATTTCTCAGAATTCCGCGAACAGCAGCATCAACATCCTGATTAAAGAGTTT
TTCAGCCTCATCTTTTGTAATTACACCATTAGTATTACGCCCAATAGCTTTATCTAATTCAGATTTAGCA
GCATTAAGTGATGGACTTTTTGTAAGCAAATGACCGATGCCAATAGTGTAATAGCCTTCTGTGTCTTTAT
AGATTTTAAGTCTAAGACCTTCATCTATACGTAACATTTCAAATATATTCATAATACCTCCTAAGCATCG
ATGGATCCTGTTTCCTGTGTGAATTGTTATCCGCTCACATTCACACATATACGAGCGATGATAATGCACA
GGGGAGGGGAGANGCGACCGGTNCCGGGGAATGTNCCCNCNATCC
