[The description below was written by a language model from this plasmid's Addgene catalogue record.]
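Description:
T4 Lysozyme A134S WT* is a bacterial expression plasmid built on the pHS1403 backbone (about 5 kb without insert) that carries the bacteriophage T4 lysozyme gene, the product of phage gene e. It is maintained in E. coli as a high-copy plasmid under ampicillin selection. The record does not name the origin of replication or the promoter that drives expression, and no feature table is provided, so the regulatory elements of the backbone cannot be described from the available information.

The insert is roughly 600 bp and was cloned by restriction digestion between a 5′ BamHI site and a 3′ HindIII site, both of which remain intact. According to the depositor's notes, the BamHI site lies 27 bp from the start codon and the HindIII site 115 bp from the stop codon, so the fragment includes short flanking untranslated sequence on either side of the coding region and can be excised or transferred as a cassette. The encoded protein carries the substitution A134S, replacing alanine with serine at position 134. The mutation is listed as being in the "WT*" background. The record does not define this term, although in the T4 lysozyme literature it conventionally denotes the cysteine-free pseudo-wild-type protein used as a reference for mutational studies. No tags or fusion partners are recorded.

The record does not state a specific purpose. A single-site variant of this kind is consistent with recombinant production of the mutant enzyme in bacteria for comparison with the parent protein, for example in studies of protein stability, folding or structure.
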