Addgene plasmid #18593: T4 Lysozyme A134S WT*
Depositing lab: Brian Matthews. Depositing organization: University of Oregon.
Backbone
  Vector backbone: pHS1403
  Backbone size w/o insert (bp): 5000
  Vector type: Bacterial Expression
Growth in bacteria
  Bacterial resistance: Ampicillin, 100 μg/mL
  Growth temperature: 37°C
  Growth strain: DH5alpha
  Copy number: High Copy
Gene/Insert
  Gene/Insert name: T4 Lysozyme
  Species: Bacteriophage T4
  Insert size (bp): 600
  Mutation: A134S WT*
  GenBank ID: NP_049736
  Entrez Gene: e (a.k.a. T4p123)
  Cloning method: Restriction Enzyme; 5′ cloning site BamHI (not destroyed); 3′ cloning site HindIII (not destroyed)
  Sequencing primers: 5′ na; 3′ GGCGTATCACGAGGCCC
Terms and licenses: Academic/Nonprofit Terms; Industry Terms: Not Available to Industry
Depositor comments: The BamHI site is 27 bp from the ATG and the HindIII site is 115 bp from the stop.
How to cite: T4 Lysozyme A134S WT* was a gift from Brian Matthews (Addgene plasmid # 18593 ; http://n2t.net/addgene:18593 ; RRID:Addgene_18593)
